Addgene plasmid #19764: pLV-tetO-Klf4
Depositing lab: Konrad Hochedlinger. Depositing organization: Massachusetts General Hospital. Publication: Defining molecular cornerstones during fibroblast to iPS cell reprogramming in mouse. Stadtfeld M, Maherali N, Breault DT, Hochedlinger K. Cell Stem Cell. 2008 Mar 6. 2(3):230-40. 10.1016/j.stem.2008.02.001 PubMed 18371448.
Backbone
  Vector backbone: FUdeltaGW
  Backbone size w/o insert (bp): 9941
  Vector type: Mammalian Expression, Lentiviral
Growth in bacteria
  Bacterial resistance: Ampicillin, 100 μg/mL
  Growth temperature: 37°C
  Growth strain: Stbl3
  Growth instructions: Stbl3
  Copy number: High Copy
Gene/Insert
  Gene/Insert name: Klf4
  Species: M. musculus (mouse)
  Insert size (bp): 1425
  Entrez Gene: Klf4 (a.k.a. EZF, Gklf, Zie)
  Cloning method: Restriction Enzyme; 5′ cloning site EcoRI (not destroyed); 3′ cloning site EcoRI (not destroyed)
  Sequencing primers: 5′ CMV-F
Terms and licenses: Academic/Nonprofit Terms; Industry Terms: Not Available to Industry
Depositor comments: From article: A tet-inducible lentivirus called LV-tetO was generated by removing the EcoRI/PacI fragment containing the ubiquitin promoter elements from the FUdeltaGW vector (modified from FUGW by removal of GFP with EcoRI-XbaI and re-creation of the EcoRI site) and replacing it with tetO sequences derived from pTet-Splice by EcoRI/XhoI digestion.cDNAs for c-Myc (T58A mutant), Klf4, Oct4, and Sox2 were isolated from pMIG or pMX vectors and cloned into LV-tetO using a unique EcoRI restriction site.
How to cite: pLV-tetO-Klf4 was a gift from Konrad Hochedlinger (Addgene plasmid # 19764 ; http://n2t.net/addgene:19764 ; RRID:Addgene_19764)
