[The description below was written by a language model from this plasmid's Addgene catalogue record and pLannotate feature annotations shown in this document.]
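Description:
pLV-tetO-Klf4 is an HIV-1-based lentiviral transfer plasmid for doxycycline-regulated expression of mouse Klf4 in mammalian cells. According to the depositor, it derives from FUdeltaGW (FUGW with GFP removed). The ubiquitin promoter of that backbone was exchanged for tetO sequences from pTet-Splice to create LV-tetO, and the Klf4 cDNA was then inserted at a unique EcoRI site. In bacteria the plasmid is maintained through a high-copy ColE1/pUC-type origin and selected with ampicillin (AmpR). An f1 origin is also annotated, as is an SV40/EM7-driven BleoR cassette. This cassette lies outside the LTR-flanked region, so it would not be carried in the packaged viral genome.

The viral genome is transcribed from a CMV enhancer/promoter fused to a truncated 5' LTR. It carries the Ψ packaging signal with a partial gag sequence, the RRE for Rev-dependent nuclear export, and the cPPT/CTS element. The expression cassette that follows consists of a tetracycline response element with seven tetO copies joined to a minimal CMV promoter, which drives the Klf4 coding sequence. Downstream are a WPRE to enhance transcript expression, a truncated 3' LTR and a bGH polyadenylation signal. A very short match to a FLAG epitope sits just upstream of Klf4, but the catalogue record lists no tag, so it may be only a spurious match. The TRE promoter requires a tetracycline-controlled transactivator, which this plasmid does not encode and which must be supplied separately.

The vector was built alongside matching constructs for Oct4, Sox2 and c-Myc (T58A). Together they allow inducible, reversible expression of the reprogramming factors when converting mouse fibroblasts into induced pluripotent stem cells.
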