Features (pLannotate 1.2.2; 33 found; start..end, strand, type, name):
     31..83      -  misc_feature   bom (fragment): basis of mobility region from pBR322
    238..617     +  enhancer       CMV enhancer: human cytomegalovirus immediate early enhancer
    618..817     +  promoter       CMV promoter: human cytomegalovirus (CMV) immediate early promoter
    835..1015    +  LTR            5' LTR (truncated): truncated 5' long terminal repeat (LTR) from HIV-1
   1062..1187    +  misc_feature   HIV-1 Ψ: packaging signal of human immunodeficiency virus type 1
   1171..1534    +  CDS            HIV-1 gag (fragment): gag protein from human immunodeficiency virus 1; gag
   1680..1913    +  misc_feature   RRE: The Rev response element (RRE) of HIV-1 allows for Rev-dependent mRNA export from the nucleus to the cytoplasm.
   2290..2390    +  CDS            Rev (fragment): human immunodeficiency virus 1 (HIV-1) Rev protein; rev; enhances nuclear export of unspliced and incompletely spliced viral mRNAs
   2440..2557    +  misc_feature   cPPT/CTS: central polypurine tract and central termination sequence of HIV-1
   2610..2880    +  protein_bind   tetracycline response element: contains seven copies of the tetracycline operator tetO tetracycline repressor TetR
   2891..2908    +  misc_feature   MCS (fragment): pUC18/19 multiple cloning site
   2913..2950    +  promoter       minimal CMV promoter: human cytomegalovirus (CMV) immediate early promoter
   3055..3075    +  CDS            3xFLAG (fragment): three tandem FLAG® epitope tags
   3083..4531    +  CDS            Klf4: KLF4_MOUSE - Also known as Ezf, Gklf, Zie. Experimental evidence at protein level: Swiss-Prot protein existence level 1. Transcription factor; can act both as activator and as repressor. Binds the 5'-CACCC-3' core sequence. Binds to the promoter region of its own gene and can activate its own transcription. Regulates the expression of key transcription factors during embryonic development. Plays an important role in maintaining embryonic stem cells, and in preventing their differentiation. Required for establishing the barrier function of the skin and for postnatal maturation and maintenance o
   4746..4771    +  misc_feature   MCS (fragment): pBluescript multiple cloning site
   4771..5359    +  misc_feature   WPRE: woodchuck hepatitis virus posttranscriptional regulatory element
   5296..5877    +  CDS            nef (fragment): NEF_HV1H2 - Experimental evidence at protein level: Swiss-Prot protein existence level 1. Extracellular Nef protein targets CD4(+) T-lymphocytes for apoptosis by interacting with CXCR4 surface receptors. From Human immunodeficiency virus type 1 group M subtype B (isolate HXB2) (HIV-1).
   5884..6064    +  LTR            5' LTR (truncated): truncated 5' long terminal repeat (LTR) from HIV-1
   6096..6320    +  polyA_signal   bGH poly(A) signal: bovine growth hormone polyadenylation signal
   6324..6345    +  promoter       SV40 promoter (fragment): SV40 enhancer and early promoter
   6366..6794    +  rep_origin     f1 ori (sequence partly withheld): f1 bacteriophage origin of replication; arrow indicates direction of (+) strand synthesis
   6808..7137    +  promoter       SV40 promoter: SV40 enhancer and early promoter
   7185..7232    +  promoter       EM7 promoter: synthetic bacterial promoter&nbsp
   7251..7625    +  CDS            BleoR: antibiotic-binding protein; Sh ble from Streptoalloteichus hindustanus; confers resistance to bleomycin, phleomycin, and Zeocin™
   7635..7760    +  CDS            ble (fragment): BLE_KLEPN - Experimental evidence at protein level: Swiss-Prot protein existence level 1. Binding protein with a strong affinity to the bleomycin family of antibiotics. Binds to CL990; an antimitotic-antibiotic compound. From Klebsiella pneumoniae.
   7755..7876    +  polyA_signal   SV40 poly(A) signal: SV40 polyadenylation signal
   7949..7965    -  protein_bind   lac operator: The lac repressor binds to the lac operator to inhibit transcription in E. coli. This inhibition can be relieved by adding lactose or isopropyl-β-D-thiogalactopyranoside (IPTG). lac repressor encoded by lacI
   7973..8003    -  promoter       lac promoter: promoter for the E. coli lac operon
   8018..8039    -  protein_bind   CAP binding site: CAP binding activates transcription in the presence of cAMP. E. coli catabolite activator protein
   8052..8144    -  CDS            lacI (fragment): lac repressor; lacI; The lac repressor binds to the lac operator to inhibit transcription in E. coli. This inhibition can be relieved by adding lactose or isopropyl-β-D-thiogalactopyranoside (IPTG).
   8327..8915    -  rep_origin     ori: high-copy-number ColE1/pMB1/pBR322/pUC origin of replication
   9086..9946    -  CDS            AmpR: β-lactamase; bla; confers resistance to ampicillin, carbenicillin, and related antibiotics
   9947..10051   -  promoter       AmpR promoter: bla
>Addgene plasmid #19764 | pLV-tetO-Klf4 | depositor full sequence | sequence record 9362 | Author sequence
GTCGACGGATCGGGAGATCTCCCGATCCCCTATGGTGCACTCTCAGTACAATCTGCTCTGATGCCGCATA
GTTAAGCCAGTATCTGCTCCCTGCTTGTGTGTTGGAGGTCGCTGAGTAGTGCGCGAGCAAAATTTAAGCT
ACAACAAGGCAAGGCTTGACCGACAATTGCATGAAGAATCTGCTTAGGGTTAGGCGTTTTGCGCTGCTTC
GCGATGTACGGGCCAGATATACGCGTTGACATTGATTATTGACTAGTTATTAATAGTAATCAATTACGGG
GTCATTAGTTCATAGCCCATATATGGAGTTCCGCGTTACATAACTTACGGTAAATGGCCCGCCTGGCTGA
CCGCCCAACGACCCCCGCCCATTGACGTCAATAATGACGTATGTTCCCATAGTAACGCCAATAGGGACTT
TCCATTGACGTCAATGGGTGGAGTATTTACGGTAAACTGCCCACTTGGCAGTACATCAAGTGTATCATAT
GCCAAGTACGCCCCCTATTGACGTCAATGACGGTAAATGGCCCGCCTGGCATTATGCCCAGTACATGACC
TTATGGGACTTTCCTACTTGGCAGTACATCTACGTATTAGTCATCGCTATTACCATGGTGATGCGGTTTT
GGCAGTACATCAATGGGCGTGGATAGCGGTTTGACTCACGGGGATTTCCAAGTCTCCACCCCATTGACGT
CAATGGGAGTTTGTTTTGGCACCAAAATCAACGGGACTTTCCAAAATGTCGTAACAACTCCGCCCCATTG
ACGCAAATGGGCGGTAGGCGTGTACGGTGGGAGGTCTATATAAGCAGCGCGTTTTGCCTGTACTGGGTCT
CTCTGGTTAGACCAGATCTGAGCCTGGGAGCTCTCTGGCTAACTAGGGAACCCACTGCTTAAGCCTCAAT
AAAGCTTGCCTTGAGTGCTTCAAGTAGTGTGTGCCCGTCTGTTGTGTGACTCTGGTAACTAGAGATCCCT
CAGACCCTTTTAGTCAGTGTGGAAAATCTCTAGCAGTGGCGCCCGAACAGGGACTTGAAAGCGAAAGGGA
AACCAGAGGAGCTCTCTCGACGCAGGACTCGGCTTGCTGAAGCGCGCACGGCAAGAGGCGAGGGGCGGCG
ACTGGTGAGTACGCCAAAAATTTTGACTAGCGGAGGCTAGAAGGAGAGAGATGGGTGCGAGAGCGTCAGT
ATTAAGCGGGGGAGAATTAGATCGCGATGGGAAAAAATTCGGTTAAGGCCAGGGGGAAAGAAAAAATATA
AATTAAAACATATAGTATGGGCAAGCAGGGAGCTAGAACGATTCGCAGTTAATCCTGGCCTGTTAGAAAC
ATCAGAAGGCTGTAGACAAATACTGGGACAGCTACAACCATCCCTTCAGACAGGATCAGAAGAACTTAGA
TCATTATATAATACAGTAGCAACCCTCTATTGTGTGCATCAAAGGATAGAGATAAAAGACACCAAGGAAG
CTTTAGACAAGATAGAGGAAGAGCAAAACAAAAGTAAGACCACCGCACAGCAAGCGGCCGCTGATCTTCA
GACCTGGAGGAGGAGATATGAGGGACAATTGGAGAAGTGAATTATATAAATATAAAGTAGTAAAAATTGA
ACCATTAGGAGTAGCACCCACCAAGGCAAAGAGAAGAGTGGTGCAGAGAGAAAAAAGAGCAGTGGGAATA
GGAGCTTTGTTCCTTGGGTTCTTGGGAGCAGCAGGAAGCACTATGGGCGCAGCGTCAATGACGCTGACGG
TACAGGCCAGACAATTATTGTCTGGTATAGTGCAGCAGCAGAACAATTTGCTGAGGGCTATTGAGGCGCA
ACAGCATCTGTTGCAACTCACAGTCTGGGGCATCAAGCAGCTCCAGGCAAGAATCCTGGCTGTGGAAAGA
TACCTAAAGGATCAACAGCTCCTGGGGATTTGGGGTTGCTCTGGAAAACTCATTTGCACCACTGCTGTGC
CTTGGAATGCTAGTTGGAGTAATAAATCTCTGGAACAGATTTGGAATCACACGACCTGGATGGAGTGGGA
CAGAGAAATTAACAATTACACAAGCTTAATACACTCCTTAATTGAAGAATCGCAAAACCAGCAAGAAAAG
AATGAACAAGAATTATTGGAATTAGATAAATGGGCAAGTTTGTGGAATTGGTTTAACATAACAAATTGGC
TGTGGTATATAAAATTATTCATAATGATAGTAGGAGGCTTGGTAGGTTTAAGAATAGTTTTTGCTGTACT
TTCTATAGTGAATAGAGTTAGGCAGGGATATTCACCATTATCGTTTCAGACCCACCTCCCAACCCCGAGG
GGACCCGACAGGCCCGAAGGAATAGAAGAAGAAGGTGGAGAGAGAGACAGAGACAGATCCATTCGATTAG
TGAACGGATCGGCACTGCGTGCGCCAATTCTGCAGACAAATGGCAGTATTCATCCACAATTTTAAAAGAA
AAGGGGGGATTGGGGGGTACAGTGCAGGGGAAAGAATAGTAGACATAATAGCAACAGACATACAAACTAA
AGAATTACAAAAACAAATTACAAAAATTCAAAATTTTCGGGTTTATTACAGGGACAGCAGAGATCCAGTT
TGGTTATCGAGTTTACCACTCCCTATCAGTGATAGAGAAAAGTGAAAGTCGAGTTTACCACTCCCTATCA
GTGATAGAGAAAAGTGAAAGTCGAGTTTACCACTCCCTATCAGTGATAGAGAAAAGTGAAAGTCGAGTTT
ACCACTCCCTATCAGTGATAGAGAAAAGTGAAAGTCGAGTTTACCACTCCCTATCAGTGATAGAGAAAAG
TGAAAGTCGAGTTTACCACTCCCTATCAGTGATAGAGAAAAGTGAAAGTCGAGTTTACCACTCCCTATCA
GTGATAGAGAAAAGTGAAAGTCGAGCTCGGTACCCGGGTCGAGTAGGCGTGTACGGTGGGAGGCCTATAT
AAGCAGAGCTCGTTTAGTGAACCGTCAGATCGCCTGGAGACGCCATCCACGCTGTTTTGACCTCCATAGA
AGACACCGGGACCGATCCAGCCTCCGCGGCCCCGAATTCACCATGGACTACAAAGACGATGACGACAAGC
TTATGAGGCAGCCACCTGGCGAGTCTGACATGGCTGTCAGCGACGCTCTGCTCCCGTCCTTCTCCACGTT
CGCGTCCGGCCCGGCGGGAAGGGAGAAGACACTGCGTCCAGCAGGTGCCCCGACTAACCGTTGGCGTGAG
GAACTCTCTCACATGAAGCGACTTCCCCCACTTCCCGGCCGCCCCTACGACCTGGCGGCGACGGTGGCCA
CAGACCTGGAGAGTGGCGGAGCTGGTGCAGCTTGCAGCAGTAACAACCCGGCCCTCCTAGCCCGGAGGGA
GACCGAGGAGTTCAACGACCTCCTGGACCTAGACTTTATCCTTTCCAACTCGCTAACCCACCAGGAATCG
GTGGCCGCCACCGTGACCACCTCGGCGTCAGCTTCATCCTCGTCTTCCCCAGCGAGCAGCGGCCCTGCCA
GCGCGCCCTCCACCTGCAGCTTCAGCTATCCGATCCGGGCCGGGGGTGACCCGGGCGTGGCTGCCAGCAA
CACAGGTGGAGGGCTCCTCTACAGCCGAGAATCTGCGCCACCTCCCACGGCCCCCTTCAACCTGGCGGAC
ATCAATGACGTGAGCCCCTCGGGCGGCTTCGTGGCTGAGCTCCTGCGGCCGGAGTTGGACCCAGTATACA
TTCCGCCACAGCAGCCTCAGCCGCCAGGTGGCGGGCTGATGGGCAAGTTTGTGCTGAAGGCGTCTCTGAC
CACCCCTGGCAGCGAGTACAGCAGCCCTTCGGTCATCAGTGTTAGCAAAGGAAGCCCAGACGGCAGCCAC
CCCGTGGTAGTGGCGCCCTACAGCGGTGGCCCGCCGCGCATGTGCCCCAAGATTAAGCAAGAGGCGGTCC
CGTCCTGCACGGTCAGCCGGTCCCTAGAGGCCCATTTGAGCGCTGGACCCCAGCTCAGCAACGGCCACCG
GCCCAACACACACGACTTCCCCCTGGGGCGGCAGCTCCCCACCAGGACTACCCCTACACTGAGTCCCGAG
GAACTGCTGAACAGCAGGGACTGTCACCCTGGCCTGCCTCTTCCCCCAGGATTCCATCCCCATCCGGGGC
CCAACTACCCTCCTTTCCTGCCAGACCAGATGCAGTCACAAGTCCCCTCTCTCCATTATCAAGAGCTCAT
GCCACCGGGTTCCTGCCTGCCAGAGGAGCCCAAGCCAAAGAGGGGAAGAAGGTCGTGGCCCCGGAAAAGA
ACAGCCACCCACACTTGTGACTATGCAGGCTGTGGCAAAACCTATACCAAGAGTTCTCATCTCAAGGCAC
ACCTGCGAACTCACACAGGCGAGAAACCTTACCACTGTGACTGGGACGGCTGTGGGTGGAAATTCGCCCG
CTCGGATGAACTGACCAGGCACTACCGCAAACACACAGGGCACCGGCCCTTTCAGTGCCAGAAGTGCGAC
AGGGCCTTTTCCAGGTCGGACCACCTTGCCTTACACATGAAGAGGCACTTTTAAATCCCACGTAGTGGAT
GTGACCCACACTGCCAGGAGAGAGAGTTCAGTATTTTTTTTTCTAACCTTTCACACTGTCTTCCCACGAG
GGGAGGAGCCCAGCTGGCAAGCGCTACAATCATGGTCAAGTTCCCAGCAAGTCAGCTTGTGAATGGATAA
TCAGGAGAAAGGAAGAGTCCAAGAGACAAAACAGAAATACTAAAAACAAACAAACGGAATTCGATATCAA
GCTTATCGATAATCAACCTCTGGATTACAAAATTTGTGAAAGATTGACTGGTATTCTTAACTATGTTGCT
CCTTTTACGCTATGTGGATACGCTGCTTTAATGCCTTTGTATCATGCTATTGCTTCCCGTATGGCTTTCA
TTTTCTCCTCCTTGTATAAATCCTGGTTGCTGTCTCTTTATGAGGAGTTGTGGCCCGTTGTCAGGCAACG
TGGCGTGGTGTGCACTGTGTTTGCTGACGCAACCCCCACTGGTTGGGGCATTGCCACCACCTGTCAGCTC
CTTTCCGGGACTTTCGCTTTCCCCCTCCCTATTGCCACGGCGGAACTCATCGCCGCCTGCCTTGCCCGCT
GCTGGACAGGGGCTCGGCTGTTGGGCACTGACAATTCCGTGGTGTTGTCGGGGAAATCATCGTCCTTTCC
TTGGCTGCTCGCCTGTGTTGCCACCTGGATTCTGCGCGGGACGTCCTTCTGCTACGTCCCTTCGGCCCTC
AATCCAGCGGACCTTCCTTCCCGCGGCCTGCTGCCGGCTCTGCGGCCTCTTCCGCGTCTTCGCCTTCGCC
CTCAGACGAGTCGGATCTCCCTTTGGGCCGCCTCCCCGCATCGATACCGTCGACCTCGAGACCTAGAAAA
ACATGGAGCAATCACAAGTAGCAATACAGCAGCTACCAATGCTGATTGTGCCTGGCTAGAAGCACAAGAG
GAGGAGGAGGTGGGTTTTCCAGTCACACCTCAGGTACCTTTAAGACCAATGACTTACAAGGCAGCTGTAG
ATCTTAGCCACTTTTTAAAAGAAAAGGGGGGACTGGAAGGGCTAATTCACTCCCAACGAAGACAAGATAT
CCTTGATCTGTGGATCTACCACACACAAGGCTACTTCCCTGATTGGCAGAACTACACACCAGGGCCAGGG
ATCAGATATCCACTGACCTTTGGATGGTGCTACAAGCTAGTACCAGTTGAGCAAGAGAAGGTAGAAGAAG
CCAATGAAGGAGAGAACACCCGCTTGTTACACCCTGTGAGCCTGCATGGGATGGATGACCCGGAGAGAGA
AGTATTAGAGTGGAGGTTTGACAGCCGCCTAGCATTTCATCACATGGCCCGAGAGCTGCATCCGGACTGT
ACTGGGTCTCTCTGGTTAGACCAGATCTGAGCCTGGGAGCTCTCTGGCTAACTAGGGAACCCACTGCTTA
AGCCTCAATAAAGCTTGCCTTGAGTGCTTCAAGTAGTGTGTGCCCGTCTGTTGTGTGACTCTGGTAACTA
GAGATCCCTCAGACCCTTTTAGTCAGTGTGGAAAATCTCTAGCAGGGCCCGTTTAAACCCGCTGATCAGC
CTCGACTGTGCCTTCTAGTTGCCAGCCATCTGTTGTTTGCCCCTCCCCCGTGCCTTCCTTGACCCTGGAA
GGTGCCACTCCCACTGTCCTTTCCTAATAAAATGAGGAAATTGCATCGCATTGTCTGAGTAGGTGTCATT
CTATTCTGGGGGGTGGGGTGGGGCAGGACAGCAAGGGGGAGGATTGGGAAGACAATAGCAGGCATGCTGG
GGATGCGGTGGGCTCTATGGCTTCTGAGGCGGAAAGAACCAGCTGGGGCTCTAGGGGGTATCCCC
[124 nt withheld, positions 6366-6489]
C
[91 nt withheld, positions 6491-6581]
A
[49 nt withheld, positions 6583-6631]
CCTTTGACGTTGGAGTCCACGTTCTTT
[37 nt withheld, positions 6659-6695]
ACCCTATCTCGGTCTATTCTTTTGATTTATAAGGGATTTTGCCGATTTCGGCCTATTGGTTAAAAAATGA
GCTGATTTAACAAAAATTTAACGCGAATTAATTCTGTGGAATGTGTGTCAGTTAGGGTGTGGAAAGTCCC
CAGGCTCCCCAGCAGGCAGAAGTATGCAAAGCATGCATCTCAATTAGTCAGCAACCAGGTGTGGAAAGTC
CCCAGGCTCCCCAGCAGGCAGAAGTATGCAAAGCATGCATCTCAATTAGTCAGCAACCATAGTCCCGCCC
CTAACTCCGCCCATCCCGCCCCTAACTCCGCCCAGTTCCGCCCATTCTCCGCCCCATGGCTGACTAATTT
TTTTTATTTATGCAGAGGCCGAGGCCGCCTCTGCCTCTGAGCTATTCCAGAAGTAGTGAGGAGGCTTTTT
TGGAGGCCTAGGCTTTTGCAAAAAGCTCCCGGGAGCTTGTATATCCATTTTCGGATCTGATCAGCACGTG
TTGACAATTAATCATCGGCATAGTATATCGGCATAGTATAATACGACAAGGTGAGGAACTAAACCATGGC
CAAGTTGACCAGTGCCGTTCCGGTGCTCACCGCGCGCGACGTCGCCGGAGCGGTCGAGTTCTGGACCGAC
CGGCTCGGGTTCTCCCGGGACTTCGTGGAGGACGACTTCGCCGGTGTGGTCCGGGACGACGTGACCCTGT
TCATCAGCGCGGTCCAGGACCAGGTGGTGCCGGACAACACCCTGGCCTGGGTGTGGGTGCGCGGCCTGGA
CGAGCTGTACGCCGAGTGGTCGGAGGTCGTGTCCACGAACTTCCGGGACGCCTCCGGGCCGGCCATGACC
GAGATCGGCGAGCAGCCGTGGGGGCGGGAGTTCGCCCTGCGCGACCCGGCCGGCAACTGCGTGCACTTCG
TGGCCGAGGAGCAGGACTGACACGTGCTACGAGATTTCGATTCCACCGCCGCCTTCTATGAAAGGTTGGG
CTTCGGAATCGTTTTCCGGGACGCCGGCTGGATGATCCTCCAGCGCGGGGATCTCATGCTGGAGTTCTTC
GCCCACCCCAACTTGTTTATTGCAGCTTATAATGGTTACAAATAAAGCAATAGCATCACAAATTTCACAA
ATAAAGCATTTTTTTCACTGCATTCTAGTTGTGGTTTGTCCAAACTCATCAATGTATCTTATCATGTCTG
TATACCGTCGACCTCTAGCTAGAGCTTGGCGTAATCATGGTCATAGCTGTTTCCTGTGTGAAATTGTTAT
CCGCTCACAATTCCACACAACATACGAGCCGGAAGCATAAAGTGTAAAGCCTGGGGTGCCTAATGAGTGA
GCTAACTCACATTAATTGCGTTGCGCTCACTGCCCGCTTTCCAGTCGGGAAACCTGTCGTGCCAGCTGCA
TTAATGAATCGGCCAACGCGCGGGGAGAGGCGGTTTGCGTATTGGGCGCTCTTCCGCTTCCTCGCTCACT
GACTCGCTGCGCTCGGTCGTTCGGCTGCGGCGAGCGGTATCAGCTCACTCAAAGGCGGTAATACGGTTAT
CCACAGAATCAGGGGATAACGCAGGAAAGAACATGTGAGCAAAAGGCCAGCAAAAGGCCAGGAACCGTAA
AAAGGCCGCGTTGCTGGCGTTTTTCCATAGGCTCCGCCCCCCTGACGAGCATCACAAAAATCGACGCTCA
AGTCAGAGGTGGCGAAACCCGACAGGACTATAAAGATACCAGGCGTTTCCCCCTGGAAGCTCCCTCGTGC
GCTCTCCTGTTCCGACCCTGCCGCTTACCGGATACCTGTCCGCCTTTCTCCCTTCGGGAAGCGTGGCGCT
TTCTCATAGCTCACGCTGTAGGTATCTCAGTTCGGTGTAGGTCGTTCGCTCCAAGCTGGGCTGTGTGCAC
GAACCCCCCGTTCAGCCCGACCGCTGCGCCTTATCCGGTAACTATCGTCTTGAGTCCAACCCGGTAAGAC
ACGACTTATCGCCACTGGCAGCAGCCACTGGTAACAGGATTAGCAGAGCGAGGTATGTAGGCGGTGCTAC
AGAGTTCTTGAAGTGGTGGCCTAACTACGGCTACACTAGAAGAACAGTATTTGGTATCTGCGCTCTGCTG
AAGCCAGTTACCTTCGGAAAAAGAGTTGGTAGCTCTTGATCCGGCAAACAAACCACCGCTGGTAGCGGTG
GTTTTTTTGTTTGCAAGCAGCAGATTACGCGCAGAAAAAAAGGATCTCAAGAAGATCCTTTGATCTTTTC
TACGGGGTCTGACGCTCAGTGGAACGAAAACTCACGTTAAGGGATTTTGGTCATGAGATTATCAAAAAGG
ATCTTCACCTAGATCCTTTTAAATTAAAAATGAAGTTTTAAATCAATCTAAAGTATATATGAGTAAACTT
GGTCTGACAGTTACCAATGCTTAATCAGTGAGGCACCTATCTCAGCGATCTGTCTATTTCGTTCATCCAT
AGTTGCCTGACTCCCCGTCGTGTAGATAACTACGATACGGGAGGGCTTACCATCTGGCCCCAGTGCTGCA
ATGATACCGCGAGACCCACGCTCACCGGCTCCAGATTTATCAGCAATAAACCAGCCAGCCGGAAGGGCCG
AGCGCAGAAGTGGTCCTGCAACTTTATCCGCCTCCATCCAGTCTATTAATTGTTGCCGGGAAGCTAGAGT
AAGTAGTTCGCCAGTTAATAGTTTGCGCAACGTTGTTGCCATTGCTACAGGCATCGTGGTGTCACGCTCG
TCGTTTGGTATGGCTTCATTCAGCTCCGGTTCCCAACGATCAAGGCGAGTTACATGATCCCCCATGTTGT
GCAAAAAAGCGGTTAGCTCCTTCGGTCCTCCGATCGTTGTCAGAAGTAAGTTGGCCGCAGTGTTATCACT
CATGGTTATGGCAGCACTGCATAATTCTCTTACTGTCATGCCATCCGTAAGATGCTTTTCTGTGACTGGT
GAGTACTCAACCAAGTCATTCTGAGAATAGTGTATGCGGCGACCGAGTTGCTCTTGCCCGGCGTCAATAC
GGGATAATACCGCGCCACATAGCAGAACTTTAAAAGTGCTCATCATTGGAAAACGTTCTTCGGGGCGAAA
ACTCTCAAGGATCTTACCGCTGTTGAGATCCAGTTCGATGTAACCCACTCGTGCACCCAACTGATCTTCA
GCATCTTTTACTTTCACCAGCGTTTCTGGGTGAGCAAAAACAGGAAGGCAAAATGCCGCAAAAAAGGGAA
TAAGGGCGACACGGAAATGTTGAATACTCATACTCTTCCTTTTTCAATATTATTGAAGCATTTATCAGGG
TTATTGTCTCATGAGCGGATACATATTTGAATGTATTTAGAAAAATAAACAAATAGGGGTTCCGCGCACA
TTTCCCCGAAAAGTGCCACCTGAC
