>Addgene plasmid #19764 | pLV-tetO-Klf4 | addgene partial sequence | sequence record 25422 | 19764 with CMV-F
GCGCGTTTTGCCTGTNCTGGGTCTCTCTGGTTAGACCAGATCTGAGCCTGGGAGCTCTCTGGCTAACTAG
GGAACCCACTGCTTAAGCCTCAATAAAGCTTGCCTTGAGTGCTTCAAGTAGTGTGTGCCCGTCTGTTGTG
TGACTCTGGTAACTAGAGATCCCTCAGACCCTTTTAGTCAGTGTGGAAAATCTCTAGCAGTGGCGCCCGA
ACAGGGACTTGAAAGCGAAAGGGAAACCAGAGGAGCTCTCTCGACGCAGGACTCGGCTTGCTGAAGCGCG
CACGGCAAGAGGCGAGGGGCGGCGACTGGTGAGTACGCCAAAAATTTTGACTAGCGGAGGCTAGAAGGAG
AGAGATGGGTGCGAGAGCGTCAGTATTAAGCGGGGGAGAATTAGATCGCGATGGGAAAAAATTCGGTTAA
GGCCAGGGGGAANNAAAAAATATAAATTAAAACNTATAGTATGGGCAAGCANGGAGCTNNAACNATTCNC
AGTTAATCCTGGNCTGTTAGAANNCNNCNNANGGCTGTAGACNANNNNNGGNACANNTNCNNNNNTCNNN
NNNNACAGGATNNNNNNNAACTTNNNTCNNTANNTNNTNCNNNNNCNNCCNTCTNTTGNGTGCATCNNNG
GATANAGATAANAGANNCNNNNNNNNCTTTNNACAAGATANNGAANANCNAN
